Addgene plasmid #80635: GST-CHMP4C (216-233) (pGEX2T(TEV))
Purpose: Residues 216-233 of CHMP4C; Bacterial Expression Vector; TEV-cleavable GST tag; Sundquist Lab Internal ID: WISP06-202
Depositing lab: Wesley Sundquist. Depositing organization: University of Utah. Publication: ALIX-CHMP4 interactions in the human ESCRT pathway. McCullough J, Fisher RD, Whitby FG, Sundquist WI, Hill CP. Proc Natl Acad Sci U S A. 2008 Jun 3;105(22):7687-91. doi: 10.1073/pnas.0801567105. Epub 2008 May 29. PubMed 18511562.
Backbone
  Vector backbone: pGEX2T (TEV)
  Backbone size w/o insert (bp): 4984
  Total vector size (bp): 5041
  Vector type: Bacterial Expression
Growth in bacteria
  Bacterial resistance: Ampicillin, 100 μg/mL
  Growth temperature: 37°C
  Growth strain: DH5alpha
  Copy number: High Copy
Gene/Insert
  Gene/Insert name: CHMP4C
  Species: H. sapiens (human)
  Insert size (bp): 57
  Mutation: Residues 216-233
  Entrez Gene: CHMP4C (a.k.a. SNF7-3, Shax3, VPS32C)
  Tag / fusion protein: GST (N terminal on backbone)
  Cloning method: Restriction Enzyme; 5′ cloning site Nde1 (not destroyed); 3′ cloning site BamHI (not destroyed)
  Sequencing primers: 5′ pGEX for; 3′ pGEX rev
Terms and licenses: Academic/Nonprofit Terms; Industry Terms: Not Available to Industry
How to cite: GST-CHMP4C (216-233) (pGEX2T(TEV)) was a gift from Wesley Sundquist (Addgene plasmid # 80635 ; http://n2t.net/addgene:80635 ; RRID:Addgene_80635)
