[The description below was written by a language model from this plasmid's Addgene catalogue record and pLannotate feature annotations shown in this document.]
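Description:
GST-CHMP4C (216-233) (pGEX2T(TEV)) is a bacterial expression plasmid built on a pGEX2T backbone modified to carry a TEV protease site. It encodes a short C-terminal fragment of human CHMP4C, residues 216-233, fused to an N-terminal glutathione S-transferase tag. The 57 bp insert was placed between NdeI and BamHI sites, both of which are retained. The plasmid is about 5 kb: the catalogue lists 5041 bp, while both sequence records are 5051 nt. It replicates in E. coli from a high-copy ColE1/pMB1-type origin and is selected with ampicillin through the bla gene. Fragments of rop, bom, lacZα and an E. coli yciV sequence are annotated as backbone remnants with no stated function.

Expression is driven by the tac promoter, a strong trp/lac hybrid, followed by a lac operator. The plasmid also carries lacI, so transcription is repressed until it is relieved with IPTG. The depositor sequence is annotated with the stronger lacIq promoter and the sequencing result with the ordinary lacI promoter, a single-base distinction. The open reading frame runs from Schistosoma japonicum GST through a TEV recognition site into the CHMP4C peptide. The peptide itself is too short to have been annotated in either feature table, though it should lie just downstream of the TEV site. This arrangement allows the fusion protein to be captured on glutathione resin, and the peptide can be released by TEV cleavage if needed. The associated publication concerns ALIX-CHMP4 interactions in the human ESCRT pathway, which suggests the construct was used for binding or structural studies of that interaction, although the record does not describe specific experiments.
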