Features (pLannotate 1.2.2; 17 found; start..end, strand, type, name):
      6..107     -  CDS            yciV (fragment): RNAAM_ECOLI - Also known as trpH From Escherichia coli (strain K12).
    183..211     +  promoter       tac promoter: strong E. coli promoter; hybrid between the trp and lac UV5 promoters
    219..235     +  protein_bind   lac operator: The lac repressor binds to the lac operator to inhibit transcription in E. coli. This inhibition can be relieved by adding lactose or isopropyl-β-D-thiogalactopyranoside (IPTG). lac repressor encoded by lacI
    258..911     +  CDS            GST26_SCHJA: Experimental evidence at protein level: Swiss-Prot protein existence level 1. GST isoenzymes appear to play a central role in the parasite detoxification system. Other functions are also suspected including a role in increasing the solubility of haematin in the parasite gut. From Schistosoma japonicum (Blood fluke).
    939..959     +  CDS            TEV site: tobacco etch virus (TEV) protease recognition and cleavage site
   1068..1107    +  CDS            rop (fragment): Rop protein, which maintains plasmids at low copy number; rop
   1209..1249    +  misc_feature   bom (fragment): basis of mobility region from pBR322
   1354..1458    +  promoter       AmpR promoter: bla
   1459..2319    +  CDS            AmpR: β-lactamase; bla; confers resistance to ampicillin, carbenicillin, and related antibiotics
   2490..3078    +  rep_origin     ori: high-copy-number ColE1/pMB1/pBR322/pUC origin of replication
   3264..3315    -  misc_feature   bom (fragment): basis of mobility region from pBR322
   3322..3399    +  promoter       lacIq promoter: lacI (mutant); In the lacIq allele, a single base change in the promoter boosts expression of the lacI gene about 10-fold.
   3400..4482    +  CDS            lacI: lac repressor; lacI; The lac repressor binds to the lac operator to inhibit transcription in E. coli. This inhibition can be relieved by adding lactose or isopropyl-β-D-thiogalactopyranoside (IPTG).
   4495..4516    +  protein_bind   CAP binding site: CAP binding activates transcription in the presence of cAMP. E. coli catabolite activator protein
   4531..4561    +  promoter       lac promoter: promoter for the E. coli lac operon
   4569..4585    +  protein_bind   lac operator: The lac repressor binds to the lac operator to inhibit transcription in E. coli. This inhibition can be relieved by adding lactose or isopropyl-β-D-thiogalactopyranoside (IPTG). lac repressor encoded by lacI
   4605..4778    +  CDS            lacZα: LacZα fragment of β-galactosidase; lacZ fragment
>Addgene plasmid #80635 | GST-CHMP4C (216-233) (pGEX2T(TEV)) | depositor full sequence | sequence record 159421 | GST-CHMP4C (216-233) (pGEX2T(TEV)) sequence 5051 bps
ACGTTATCGACTGCACGGTGCACCAATGCTTCTGGCGTCAGGCAGCCATCGGAAGCTGTGGTATGGCTGT
GCAGGTCGTAAATCACTGCATAATTCGTGTCGCTCAAGGCGCACTCCCGTTCTGGATAATGTTTTTTGCG
CCGACATCATAACGGTTCTGGCAAATATTCTGAAATGAGCTGTTGACAATTAATCATCGGCTCGTATAAT
GTGTGGAATTGTGAGCGGATAACAATTTCACACAGGAAACAGTATTCATGTCCCCTATACTAGGTTATTG
GAAAATTAAGGGCCTTGTGCAACCCACTCGACTTCTTTTGGAATATCTTGAAGAAAAATATGAAGAGCAT
TTGTATGAGCGCGATGAAGGTGATAAATGGCGAAACAAAAAGTTTGAATTGGGTTTGGAGTTTCCCAATC
TTCCTTATTATATTGATGGTGATGTTAAATTAACACAGTCTATGGCCATCATACGTTATATAGCTGACAA
GCACAACATGTTGGGTGGTTGTCCAAAAGAGCGTGCAGAGATTTCAATGCTTGAAGGAGCGGTTTTGGAT
ATTAGATACGGTGTTTCGAGAATTGCATATAGTAAAGACTTTGAAACTCTCAAAGTTGATTTTCTTAGCA
AGCTACCTGAAATGCTGAAAATGTTCGAAGATCGTTTATGTCATAAAACATATTTAAATGGTGATCATGT
AACCCATCCTGACTTCATGTTGTATGACGCTCTTGATGTTGTTTTATACATGGACCCAATGTGCCTGGAT
GCGTTCCCAAAATTAGTTTGTTTTAAAAAACGTATTGAAGCTATCCCACAAATTGATAAGTACTTGAAAT
CCAGCAAGTATATAGCATGGCCTTTGCAGGGCTGGCAAGCCACGTTTGGTGGTGGCGACCATCCTCCAAA
ATCGGATCTGGTTCCGCGTGGATCTCCGGAAAACCTGTATTTCCAGGGCCATATGCAGAGGGCAGAAGAA
GAGGATGATGATATCAAACAATTGGCAGCTTGGGCTACCTAAGGATCCTCGAGAATTCTCGAGAATTCAT
CGTGACTGACTGACGATCTGCCTCGCGCGTTTCGGTGATGACGGTGAAAACCTCTGACACATGCAGCTCC
CGGAGACGGTCACAGCTTGTCTGTAAGCGGATGCCGGGAGCAGACAAGCCCGTCAGGGCGCGTCAGCGGG
TGTTGGCGGGTGTCGGGGCGCAGCCATGACCCAGTCACGTAGCGATAGCGGAGTGTATAATTCTTGAAGA
CGAAAGGGCCTCGTGATACGCCTATTTTTATAGGTTAATGTCATGATAATAATGGTTTCTTAGACGTCAG
GTGGCACTTTTCGGGGAAATGTGCGCGGAACCCCTATTTGTTTATTTTTCTAAATACATTCAAATATGTA
TCCGCTCATGAGACAATAACCCTGATAAATGCTTCAATAATATTGAAAAAGGAAGAGTATGAGTATTCAA
CATTTCCGTGTCGCCCTTATTCCCTTTTTTGCGGCATTTTGCCTTCCTGTTTTTGCTCACCCAGAAACGC
TGGTGAAAGTAAAAGATGCTGAAGATCAGTTGGGTGCACGAGTGGGTTACATCGAACTGGATCTCAACAG
CGGTAAGATCCTTGAGAGTTTTCGCCCCGAAGAACGTTTTCCAATGATGAGCACTTTTAAAGTTCTGCTA
TGTGGCGCGGTATTATCCCGTGTTGACGCCGGGCAAGAGCAACTCGGTCGCCGCATACACTATTCTCAGA
ATGACTTGGTTGAGTACTCACCAGTCACAGAAAAGCATCTTACGGATGGCATGACAGTAAGAGAATTATG
CAGTGCTGCCATAACCATGAGTGATAACACTGCGGCCAACTTACTTCTGACAACGATCGGAGGACCGAAG
GAGCTAACCGCTTTTTTGCACAACATGGGGGATCATGTAACTCGCCTTGATCGTTGGGAACCGGAGCTGA
ATGAAGCCATACCAAACGACGAGCGTGACACCACGATGCCTGCAGCAATGGCAACAACGTTGCGCAAACT
ATTAACTGGCGAACTACTTACTCTAGCTTCCCGGCAACAATTAATAGACTGGATGGAGGCGGATAAAGTT
GCAGGACCACTTCTGCGCTCGGCCCTTCCGGCTGGCTGGTTTATTGCTGATAAATCTGGAGCCGGTGAGC
GTGGGTCTCGCGGTATCATTGCAGCACTGGGGCCAGATGGTAAGCCCTCCCGTATCGTAGTTATCTACAC
GACGGGGAGTCAGGCAACTATGGATGAACGAAATAGACAGATCGCTGAGATAGGTGCCTCACTGATTAAG
CATTGGTAACTGTCAGACCAAGTTTACTCATATATACTTTAGATTGATTTAAAACTTCATTTTTAATTTA
AAAGGATCTAGGTGAAGATCCTTTTTGATAATCTCATGACCAAAATCCCTTAACGTGAGTTTTCGTTCCA
CTGAGCGTCAGACCCCGTAGAAAAGATCAAAGGATCTTCTTGAGATCCTTTTTTTCTGCGCGTAATCTGC
TGCTTGCAAACAAAAAAACCACCGCTACCAGCGGTGGTTTGTTTGCCGGATCAAGAGCTACCAACTCTTT
TTCCGAAGGTAACTGGCTTCAGCAGAGCGCAGATACCAAATACTGTCCTTCTAGTGTAGCCGTAGTTAGG
CCACCACTTCAAGAACTCTGTAGCACCGCCTACATACCTCGCTCTGCTAATCCTGTTACCAGTGGCTGCT
GCCAGTGGCGATAAGTCGTGTCTTACCGGGTTGGACTCAAGACGATAGTTACCGGATAAGGCGCAGCGGT
CGGGCTGAACGGGGGGTTCGTGCACACAGCCCAGCTTGGAGCGAACGACCTACACCGAACTGAGATACCT
ACAGCGTGAGCTATGAGAAAGCGCCACGCTTCCCGAAGGGAGAAAGGCGGACAGGTATCCGGTAAGCGGC
AGGGTCGGAACAGGAGAGCGCACGAGGGAGCTTCCAGGGGGAAACGCCTGGTATCTTTATAGTCCTGTCG
GGTTTCGCCACCTCTGACTTGAGCGTCGATTTTTGTGATGCTCGTCAGGGGGGCGGAGCCTATGGAAAAA
CGCCAGCAACGCGGCCTTTTTACGGTTCCTGGCCTTTTGCTGGCCTTTTGCTCACATGTTCTTTCCTGCG
TTATCCCCTGATTCTGTGGATAACCGTATTACCGCCTTTGAGTGAGCTGATACCGCTCGCCGCAGCCGAA
CGACCGAGCGCAGCGAGTCAGTGAGCGAGGAAGCGGAAGAGCGCCTGATGCGGTATTTTCTCCTTACGCA
TCTGTGCGGTATTTCACACCGCATAAATTCCGACACCATCGAATGGTGCAAAACCTTTCGCGGTATGGCA
TGATAGCGCCCGGAAGAGAGTCAATTCAGGGTGGTGAATGTGAAACCAGTAACGTTATACGATGTCGCAG
AGTATGCCGGTGTCTCTTATCAGACCGTTTCCCGCGTGGTGAACCAGGCCAGCCACGTTTCTGCGAAAAC
GCGGGAAAAAGTGGAAGCGGCGATGGCGGAGCTGAATTACATTCCCAACCGCGTGGCACAACAACTGGCG
GGCAAACAGTCGTTGCTGATTGGCGTTGCCACCTCCAGTCTGGCCCTGCACGCGCCGTCGCAAATTGTCG
CGGCGATTAAATCTCGCGCCGATCAACTGGGTGCCAGCGTGGTGGTGTCGATGGTAGAACGAAGCGGCGT
CGAAGCCTGTAAAGCGGCGGTGCACAATCTTCTCGCGCAACGCGTCAGTGGGCTGATCATTAACTATCCG
CTGGATGACCAGGATGCCATTGCTGTGGAAGCTGCCTGCACTAATGTTCCGGCGTTATTTCTTGATGTCT
CTGACCAGACACCCATCAACAGTATTATTTTCTCCCATGAAGACGGTACGCGACTGGGCGTGGAGCATCT
GGTCGCATTGGGTCACCAGCAAATCGCGCTGTTAGCGGGCCCATTAAGTTCTGTCTCGGCGCGTCTGCGT
CTGGCTGGCTGGCATAAATATCTCACTCGCAATCAAATTCAGCCGATAGCGGAACGGGAAGGCGACTGGA
GTGCCATGTCCGGTTTTCAACAAACCATGCAAATGCTGAATGAGGGCATCGTTCCCACTGCGATGCTGGT
TGCCAACGATCAGATGGCGCTGGGCGCAATGCGCGCCATTACCGAGTCCGGGCTGCGCGTTGGTGCGGAT
ATCTCGGTAGTGGGATACGACGATACCGAAGACAGCTCATGTTATATCCCGCCGTTAACCACCATCAAAC
AGGATTTTCGCCTGCTGGGGCAAACCAGCGTGGACCGCTTGCTGCAACTCTCTCAGGGCCAGGCGGTGAA
GGGCAATCAGCTGTTGCCCGTCTCACTGGTGAAAAGAAAAACCACCCTGGCGCCCAATACGCAAACCGCC
TCTCCCCGCGCGTTGGCCGATTCATTAATGCAGCTGGCACGACAGGTTTCCCGACTGGAAAGCGGGCAGT
GAGCGCAACGCAATTAATGTGAGTTAGCTCACTCATTAGGCACCCCAGGCTTTACACTTTATGCTTCCGG
CTCGTATGTTGTGTGGAATTGTGAGCGGATAACAATTTCACACAGGAAACAGCTATGACCATGATTACGG
ATTCACTGGCCGTCGTTTTACAACGTCGTGACTGGGAAAACCCTGGCGTTACCCAACTTAATCGCCTTGC
AGCACATCCCCCTTTCGCCAGCTGGCGTAATAGCGAAGAGGCCCGCACCGATCGCCCTTCCCAACAGTTG
CGCAGCCTGAATGGCGAATGGCGCTTTGCCTGGTTTCCGGCACCAGAAGCGGTGCCGGAAAGCTGGCTGG
AGTGCGATCTTCCTGAGGCCGATACTGTCGTCGTCCCCTCAAACTGGCAGATGCACGGTTACGATGCGCC
CATCTACACCAACGTAACCTATCCCATTACGGTCAATCCGCCGTTTGTTCCCACGGAGAATCCGACGGGT
TGTTACTCGCTCACATTTAATGTTGATGAAAGCTGGCTACAGGAAGGCCAGACGCGAATTATTTTTGATG
GCGTTGGAATT
