Features (pLannotate 1.2.2; 17 found; start..end, strand, type, name):
      1..29      +  promoter       tac promoter: strong E. coli promoter; hybrid between the trp and lac UV5 promoters
     37..53      +  protein_bind   lac operator: The lac repressor binds to the lac operator to inhibit transcription in E. coli. This inhibition can be relieved by adding lactose or isopropyl-β-D-thiogalactopyranoside (IPTG). lac repressor encoded by lacI
     76..729     +  CDS            GST26_SCHJA: Experimental evidence at protein level: Swiss-Prot protein existence level 1. GST isoenzymes appear to play a central role in the parasite detoxification system. Other functions are also suspected including a role in increasing the solubility of haematin in the parasite gut. From Schistosoma japonicum (Blood fluke).
    757..777     +  CDS            TEV site: tobacco etch virus (TEV) protease recognition and cleavage site
    886..925     +  CDS            rop (fragment): Rop protein, which maintains plasmids at low copy number; rop
   1027..1067    +  misc_feature   bom (fragment): basis of mobility region from pBR322
   1172..1276    +  promoter       AmpR promoter: bla
   1277..2137    +  CDS            AmpR: β-lactamase; bla; confers resistance to ampicillin, carbenicillin, and related antibiotics
   2308..2896    +  rep_origin     ori: high-copy-number ColE1/pMB1/pBR322/pUC origin of replication
   3082..3133    -  misc_feature   bom (fragment): basis of mobility region from pBR322
   3140..3217    +  promoter       lacI promoter: lacI
   3218..4300    +  CDS            lacI: lac repressor; lacI; The lac repressor binds to the lac operator to inhibit transcription in E. coli. This inhibition can be relieved by adding lactose or isopropyl-β-D-thiogalactopyranoside (IPTG).
   4313..4334    +  protein_bind   CAP binding site: CAP binding activates transcription in the presence of cAMP. E. coli catabolite activator protein
   4349..4379    +  promoter       lac promoter: promoter for the E. coli lac operon
   4387..4403    +  protein_bind   lac operator: The lac repressor binds to the lac operator to inhibit transcription in E. coli. This inhibition can be relieved by adding lactose or isopropyl-β-D-thiogalactopyranoside (IPTG). lac repressor encoded by lacI
   4423..4596    +  CDS            lacZα: LacZα fragment of β-galactosidase; lacZ fragment
   4860..4976    -  CDS            yciV (fragment): RNAAM_ECOLI - Also known as trpH From Escherichia coli (strain K12).
>Addgene plasmid #80635 | GST-CHMP4C (216-233) (pGEX2T(TEV)) | addgene full sequence | sequence record 161755 | Addgene NGS result
TTGACAATTAATCATCGGCTCGTATAATGTGTGGAATTGTGAGCGGATAACAATTTCACACAGGAAACAG
TATTCATGTCCCCTATACTAGGTTATTGGAAAATTAAGGGCCTTGTGCAACCCACTCGACTTCTTTTGGA
ATATCTTGAAGAAAAATATGAAGAGCATTTGTATGAGCGCGATGAAGGTGATAAATGGCGAAACAAAAAG
TTTGAATTGGGTTTGGAGTTTCCCAATCTTCCTTATTATATTGATGGTGATGTTAAATTAACACAGTCTA
TGGCCATCATACGTTATATAGCTGACAAGCACAACATGTTGGGTGGTTGTCCAAAAGAGCGTGCAGAGAT
TTCAATGCTTGAAGGAGCGGTTTTGGATATTAGATACGGTGTTTCGAGAATTGCATATAGTAAAGACTTT
GAAACTCTCAAAGTTGATTTTCTTAGCAAGCTACCTGAAATGCTGAAAATGTTCGAAGATCGTTTATGTC
ATAAAACATATTTAAATGGTGATCATGTAACCCATCCTGACTTCATGTTGTATGACGCTCTTGATGTTGT
TTTATACATGGACCCAATGTGCCTGGATGCGTTCCCAAAATTAGTTTGTTTTAAAAAACGTATTGAAGCT
ATCCCACAAATTGATAAGTACTTGAAATCCAGCAAGTATATAGCATGGCCTTTGCAGGGCTGGCAAGCCA
CGTTTGGTGGTGGCGACCATCCTCCAAAATCGGATCTGGTTCCGCGTGGATCTCCGGAAAACCTGTATTT
CCAGGGCCATATGCAGAGGGCAGAAGAAGAGGATGATGATATCAAACAATTGGCAGCTTGGGCTACCTAA
GGATCCTCGAGAATTCTCGAGAATTCATCGTGACTGACTGACGATCTGCCTCGCGCGTTTCGGTGATGAC
GGTGAAAACCTCTGACACATGCAGCTCCCGGAGACGGTCACAGCTTGTCTGTAAGCGGATGCCGGGAGCA
GACAAGCCCGTCAGGGCGCGTCAGCGGGTGTTGGCGGGTGTCGGGGCGCAGCCATGACCCAGTCACGTAG
CGATAGCGGAGTGTATAATTCTTGAAGACGAAAGGGCCTCGTGATACGCCTATTTTTATAGGTTAATGTC
ATGATAATAATGGTTTCTTAGACGTCAGGTGGCACTTTTCGGGGAAATGTGCGCGGAACCCCTATTTGTT
TATTTTTCTAAATACATTCAAATATGTATCCGCTCATGAGACAATAACCCTGATAAATGCTTCAATAATA
TTGAAAAAGGAAGAGTATGAGTATTCAACATTTCCGTGTCGCCCTTATTCCCTTTTTTGCGGCATTTTGC
CTTCCTGTTTTTGCTCACCCAGAAACGCTGGTGAAAGTAAAAGATGCTGAAGATCAGTTGGGTGCACGAG
TGGGTTACATCGAACTGGATCTCAACAGCGGTAAGATCCTTGAGAGTTTTCGCCCCGAAGAACGTTTTCC
AATGATGAGCACTTTTAAAGTTCTGCTATGTGGCGCGGTATTATCCCGTGTTGACGCCGGGCAAGAGCAA
CTCGGTCGCCGCATACACTATTCTCAGAATGACTTGGTTGAGTACTCACCAGTCACAGAAAAGCATCTTA
CGGATGGCATGACAGTAAGAGAATTATGCAGTGCTGCCATAACCATGAGTGATAACACTGCGGCCAACTT
ACTTCTGACAACGATCGGAGGACCGAAGGAGCTAACCGCTTTTTTGCACAACATGGGGGATCATGTAACT
CGCCTTGATCGTTGGGAACCGGAGCTGAATGAAGCCATACCAAACGACGAGCGTGACACCACGATGCCTG
CAGCAATGGCAACAACGTTGCGCAAACTATTAACTGGCGAACTACTTACTCTAGCTTCCCGGCAACAATT
AATAGACTGGATGGAGGCGGATAAAGTTGCAGGACCACTTCTGCGCTCGGCCCTTCCGGCTGGCTGGTTT
ATTGCTGATAAATCTGGAGCCGGTGAGCGTGGGTCTCGCGGTATCATTGCAGCACTGGGGCCAGATGGTA
AGCCCTCCCGTATCGTAGTTATCTACACGACGGGGAGTCAGGCAACTATGGATGAACGAAATAGACAGAT
CGCTGAGATAGGTGCCTCACTGATTAAGCATTGGTAACTGTCAGACCAAGTTTACTCATATATACTTTAG
ATTGATTTAAAACTTCATTTTTAATTTAAAAGGATCTAGGTGAAGATCCTTTTTGATAATCTCATGACCA
AAATCCCTTAACGTGAGTTTTCGTTCCACTGAGCGTCAGACCCCGTAGAAAAGATCAAAGGATCTTCTTG
AGATCCTTTTTTTCTGCGCGTAATCTGCTGCTTGCAAACAAAAAAACCACCGCTACCAGCGGTGGTTTGT
TTGCCGGATCAAGAGCTACCAACTCTTTTTCCGAAGGTAACTGGCTTCAGCAGAGCGCAGATACCAAATA
CTGTCCTTCTAGTGTAGCCGTAGTTAGGCCACCACTTCAAGAACTCTGTAGCACCGCCTACATACCTCGC
TCTGCTAATCCTGTTACCAGTGGCTGCTGCCAGTGGCGATAAGTCGTGTCTTACCGGGTTGGACTCAAGA
CGATAGTTACCGGATAAGGCGCAGCGGTCGGGCTGAACGGGGGGTTCGTGCACACAGCCCAGCTTGGAGC
GAACGACCTACACCGAACTGAGATACCTACAGCGTGAGCTATGAGAAAGCGCCACGCTTCCCGAAGGGAG
AAAGGCGGACAGGTATCCGGTAAGCGGCAGGGTCGGAACAGGAGAGCGCACGAGGGAGCTTCCAGGGGGA
AACGCCTGGTATCTTTATAGTCCTGTCGGGTTTCGCCACCTCTGACTTGAGCGTCGATTTTTGTGATGCT
CGTCAGGGGGGCGGAGCCTATGGAAAAACGCCAGCAACGCGGCCTTTTTACGGTTCCTGGCCTTTTGCTG
GCCTTTTGCTCACATGTTCTTTCCTGCGTTATCCCCTGATTCTGTGGATAACCGTATTACCGCCTTTGAG
TGAGCTGATACCGCTCGCCGCAGCCGAACGACCGAGCGCAGCGAGTCAGTGAGCGAGGAAGCGGAAGAGC
GCCTGATGCGGTATTTTCTCCTTACGCATCTGTGCGGTATTTCACACCGCATAAATTCCGACACCATCGA
ATGGCGCAAAACCTTTCGCGGTATGGCATGATAGCGCCCGGAAGAGAGTCAATTCAGGGTGGTGAATGTG
AAACCAGTAACGTTATACGATGTCGCAGAGTATGCCGGTGTCTCTTATCAGACCGTTTCCCGCGTGGTGA
ACCAGGCCAGCCACGTTTCTGCGAAAACGCGGGAAAAAGTGGAAGCGGCGATGGCGGAGCTGAATTACAT
TCCCAACCGCGTGGCACAACAACTGGCGGGCAAACAGTCGTTGCTGATTGGCGTTGCCACCTCCAGTCTG
GCCCTGCACGCGCCGTCGCAAATTGTCGCGGCGATTAAATCTCGCGCCGATCAACTGGGTGCCAGCGTGG
TGGTGTCGATGGTAGAACGAAGCGGCGTCGAAGCCTGTAAAGCGGCGGTGCACAATCTTCTCGCGCAACG
CGTCAGTGGGCTGATCATTAACTATCCGCTGGATGACCAGGATGCCATTGCTGTGGAAGCTGCCTGCACT
AATGTTCCGGCGTTATTTCTTGATGTCTCTGACCAGACACCCATCAACAGTATTATTTTCTCCCATGAAG
ACGGTACGCGACTGGGCGTGGAGCATCTGGTCGCATTGGGTCACCAGCAAATCGCGCTGTTAGCGGGCCC
ATTAAGTTCTGTCTCGGCGCGTCTGCGTCTGGCTGGCTGGCATAAATATCTCACTCGCAATCAAATTCAG
CCGATAGCGGAACGGGAAGGCGACTGGAGTGCCATGTCCGGTTTTCAACAAACCATGCAAATGCTGAATG
AGGGCATCGTTCCCACTGCGATGCTGGTTGCCAACGATCAGATGGCGCTGGGCGCAATGCGCGCCATTAC
CGAGTCCGGGCTGCGCGTTGGTGCGGATATCTCGGTAGTGGGATACGACGATACCGAAGACAGCTCATGT
TATATCCCGCCGTTAACCACCATCAAACAGGATTTTCGCCTGCTGGGGCAAACCAGCGTGGACCGCTTGC
TGCAACTCTCTCAGGGCCAGGCGGTGAAGGGCAATCAGCTGTTGCCCGTCTCACTGGTGAAAAGAAAAAC
CACCCTGGCGCCCAATACGCAAACCGCCTCTCCCCGCGCGTTGGCCGATTCATTAATGCAGCTGGCACGA
CAGGTTTCCCGACTGGAAAGCGGGCAGTGAGCGCAACGCAATTAATGTAAGTTAGCTCACTCATTAGGCA
CCCCAGGCTTTACACTTTATGCTTCCGGCTCGTATGTTGTGTGGAATTGTGAGCGGATAACAATTTCACA
CAGGAAACAGCTATGACCATGATTACGGATTCACTGGCCGTCGTTTTACAACGTCGTGACTGGGAAAACC
CTGGCGTTACCCAACTTAATCGCCTTGCAGCACATCCCCCTTTCGCCAGCTGGCGTAATAGCGAAGAGGC
CCGCACCGATCGCCCTTCCCAACAGTTGCGCAGCCTGAATGGCGAATGGCGCTTTGCCTGGTTTCCGGCA
CCAGAAGCGGTGCCGGAAAGCTGGCTGGAGTGCGATCTTCCTGAGGCCGATACTGTCGTCGTCCCCTCAA
ACTGGCAGATGCACGGTTACGATGCGCCCATCTACACCAACGTGACCTATCCCATTACGGTCAATCCGCC
GTTTGTTCCCACGGAGAATCCGACGGGTTGTTACTCGCTCACATTTAATGTTGATGAAAGCTGGCTACAG
GAAGGCCAGACGCGAATTATTTTTGATGGCGTTGGAATTAGCTTATCGACTGCACGGTGCACCAATGCTT
CTGGCGTCAGGCAGCCATCGGAAGCTGTGGTATGGCTGTGCAGGTCGTAAATCACTGCATAATTCGTGTC
GCTCAAGGCGCACTCCCGTTCTGGATAATGTTTTTTGCGCCGACATCATAACGGTTCTGGCAAATATTCT
GAAATGAGCTG
