>Addgene plasmid #80635 | GST-CHMP4C (216-233) (pGEX2T(TEV)) | addgene partial sequence | sequence record 159419 | pGEX5 5'-GGGCTGGCAAGCCACGTTTGGTG-3'
AAGAAGAGGATGATGATATCAAACAATTGGCAGCTTGGGCTACCTAAGGATCCTCGAGAATTCTCGAGAA
TTCATCGTGACTGACTGACGATCTGCCTCGCGCGTTTCGGTGATGACGGTGAAAACCTCTGACACATGCA
GCTCCCGGAGACGGTCACAGCTTGTCTGTAAGCGGATGCCGGGAGCAGACAAGCCCGTCAGGGCGCGTCA
GCGGGTGTTGGCGGGTGTCGGGGCGCAGCCATGACCCAGTCACGTAGCGATAGCGGAGTGTATAATTCTT
GAAGACGAAAGGGCCTCGTGATACGCCTATTTTTATAGGTTAATGTCATGATAATAATGGTTTCTTAGAC
GTCAGGTGGCACTTTTCGGGGAAATGTGCGCGGAACCCCTATTTGTTTATTTTTCTAAATACATTCAAAT
ATGTATCCGCTCATGAGACAATAACCCTGATAAATGCTTCAATAATATTGAAAAAGGAAGAGTATGAGTA
TTCAACATTTCCGTGTCGCCCTTATTCCCTTTTTTGCGGCATTTTGCCTTCCTGTTTTTGCTCACCCAGA
AACGCTGGTGAAAGTAAAAGATGCTGAAGATCAGTTGGGTGCACGAGTGGGTTACATCGAACTGGATCTC
AACAGCGGTA
