>Addgene plasmid #80635 | GST-CHMP4C (216-233) (pGEX2T(TEV)) | addgene partial sequence | sequence record 159420 | pGEX3 5'-CCGGGAGCTGCATGTGTCAGAGG-3'
CGTCAGTCAGTCACGATGAATTCTCGAGAATTCTCGAGGATCCTTAGGTAGCCCAAGCTGCCAATTGTTT
GATATCATCATCCTCTTCTTCTGCCCTCTGCATATGGCCCTGGAAATACAGGTTTTCCGGAGATCCACGC
GGAACCAGATCCGATTTTGGAGGATGGTCGCCACCACCAAACGTGGCTTGCCAGCCCTGCAAAGGCCATG
CTATATACTTGCTGGATTTCAAGTACTTATCAATTTGTGGGATAGCTTCAATACGTTTTTTAAAACAAAC
TAATTTTGGGAACGCATCCAGGCACATTGGGTCCATGTATAAAACAACATCAAGAGCGTCATACAACATG
AAGTCAGGATGGGTTACATGATCACCATTTAAATATGTTTTATGACATAAACGATCTTCGAACATTTTCA
GCATTTCAGGTAGCTTGCTAAGAAAATCAACTTTGAGAGTTTCAAAGTCTTTACTATATGCAATTCTCGA
AACACCGTATCTAATATCCAAAACCGCTCCTTCAAGCATTGAAATCTCTGCACGCTCTTTTGGACAACCA
CCCAACATGTTGTGCTTGTCAGCTATATAACGTATGATGGCCATAGACTGTGTTAATTTAACATCACCAT
CAATATAATAAGGAAGATTGGGAAACTCCAAACCCAATTCAAACTTTTTGTTTCGCCATTTATCACCTTC
ATCGCGCTCATACAAATGCTCTTCATATTTTTCTTCAAGATATTCCAAAAGAAGTCGAGTGGGTTGCACA
